>Addgene plasmid #52140 | pChlr-1SE | depositor partial sequence | sequence record 80531 | M13F(-40)
GGTCTCACGGACATATAATGGAATTTTCCCAAGACCAGCATGGGTCCAGATTCATTGAGCTGAAACTGGA
GCGTGCCACACCAGCTGAGCGCCAGCTTGTCTTCAATGAAATCCTCCAGAGAGACCAAGCTTGGCGTAAT
CATGGTCATAGCTGTTTCCTGTGTGAAATTGTTATCCGCTCACAATTCCACACAACATACGAGCCGGAAG
CATAAAGTGTAAAGCCTGGGGTGCCTAATGAGTGAGCTAACTCACATTAATTGCATTGCGCTCACTGCCC
GCTTTCCAGTCGGGAAACCTGTCGTGCCAGCTGCATTAATGAATCGGCCAACGCGCGGGGAGAGGCGGTT
TGCGTATTGGGCGCTCTTCC
