>Addgene plasmid #52140 | pChlr-1SE | addgene partial sequence | sequence record 83111 | M13pUC-Fwd 5'-CCCAGTCACGACGTTGTAAAACG-3'
CGGACATATAATGGAATTTTCCCAAGACCAGCATGGGTCCAGATTCATTGAGCTGAAACTGGAGCGTGCC
ACACCAGCTGAGCGCCAGCTTGTCTTCAATGAAATCCTCCAGAGAGACCAAGCTTGGCGTAATCATGGTC
ATAGCTGTTTCCTGTGTGAAATTGTTATCCGCTCACAATTCCACACAACATACGAGCCGGAAGCATAAAG
TGTAAAGCCTGGGGTGCCTAATGAGTGAGCTAACTCACATTAATTGCATTGCGCTCACTGCCCGCTTTCC
AGTCGGGAAACCTGTCGTGCCAGCTGCATTAATGAATCGGCCAACGCGCGGGGAGAGGCGGTTTGCGTAT
TGGGCGCTCTTCCGCTTCCTCGCTCACTGACTCGCTGCGCTCGGTCGTTCGGCTGCGGCGAGCGGTATCA
GCTCACTCAAAGGCGGTAATACGGTTATCCACAGAATCAGGGGATAACGCAGGAAAGAACATGTGAGCAA
AAGGCCAGCAAAAGGCCAGGAACCGTAAAAAGGCCGCGTTGCTGGCGTTTTTCCATAGGCTCCGCCCCCC
TGACGAGCATCACAAAAATCGACGCTCAAGTCAGAGGTGGTGAAACCCGACAGGACTATAAAGATACCAG
GCGTTTCCCCCTGGAAGCTCCCTCGTGCGCTCTCCTGTTCCGACCCTGCCGCTTACCGGATACCTGTCCG
CCTTTCTCCCTTCGGGAAGCGTGGCGCTTTCTCATAGCTCACGCTGTAGGTATCTCAGTTCGGTGTAGGT
CGTTCGCTCCAAGCTGGGCTGTGTGCACGAACCCCCCGTTCAGCCCGACCGCTGCGCCTTATCCGGTAAC
TATCGTCTTGAGTCCAACCCGGTAAGACACGACTTATCGCCACTGGCAGCAGCCACTGGTAACAGGATTA
GCA
