[The description below was written by a language model from this plasmid's Addgene catalogue record.]
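Description:
pChlr-1SE is a small, high-copy bacterial plasmid (about 2.3 kb in total) that serves as a module donor in a library for assembling designer PUF RNA-binding proteins. Its backbone, pChlr-pNEB193, is a derivative of the pUC-type cloning vector pNEB193 in which the original ampicillin resistance gene (bla) was replaced, by Gibson assembly, with the chloramphenicol resistance gene from pACYC. The plasmid is therefore maintained in E. coli under chloramphenicol selection. The record lists the vector type as bacterial expression, but it names no promoter driving the insert. No feature table is provided, so the origin of replication and other backbone elements are not itemised. M13 forward and reverse primer sites flank the insert for sequence verification.

The payload is a single repeat, module 1, of the Pumilio homology domain (PUM-HD) of human PUM1, described as amino acids 25–60 of that domain. The record gives an insert size of 36 bp, which looks more like the residue count for that span than a nucleotide length, and the backbone and total sizes differ by 60 bp, so the stated sizes are not fully consistent. In PUF proteins each repeat contacts one RNA base through a few key side chains. Here positions 12 and 16 of the module are serine and glutamate, with residue 16 changed from glutamine to glutamate, a combination intended to recognise guanine at nucleotide position 8 of the target RNA.

The plasmid is one building block in a modular assembly scheme in which repeat variants of defined base specificity are combined into a full PUM-HD with custom sequence recognition, for post-transcriptional regulation of endogenous RNAs. The cloning method for this insert is not recorded.
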