Addgene plasmid #52140: pChlr-1SE
Purpose: Encodes module 1 with amino acids 12S-16E for recognition of nt 8G
Depositing lab: Huimin Zhao. Depositing organization: University of Illinois at Urbana-Champaign. Publication: Modular assembly of designer PUF proteins for specific post-transcriptional regulation of endogenous RNA. Abil Z, Denard CA, Zhao H. J Biol Eng. 2014 Mar 1;8(1):7. 10.1186/1754-1611-8-7 PubMed 24581042.
Backbone
  Vector backbone: pChlr-pNEB193
  Backbone manufacturer: New England Biolabs
  Backbone size w/o insert (bp): 2280
  Total vector size (bp): 2340
  Modifications to backbone: Replaced the original ampicillin resistance gene Bla with the chloramphenicol resistance gene Cam from pACYC (New England Biolabs) using the Gibson Assembly method.
  Vector type: Bacterial Expression
Growth in bacteria
  Bacterial resistance: Chloramphenicol, 25 μg/mL
  Growth temperature: 37°C
  Growth strain: Top10
  Copy number: High Copy
Gene/Insert
  Gene/Insert name: Pumilio homology domain amino acids 25-60 (alt name: PUM-HD module 1)
  Species: H. sapiens (human)
  Insert size (bp): 36
  Mutation: Changed 16Q to 16E in Module 1
  GenBank ID: D43951
  Entrez Gene: PUM1 (a.k.a. HSPUM, NEDMSF, PUMH, PUMH1, PUML1, SCA47)
  Cloning method: Unknown
  Sequencing primers: 5′ M13 For; 3′ M13 Rev
Terms and licenses: Academic/Nonprofit Terms; Industry Terms: Not Available to Industry
How to cite: pChlr-1SE was a gift from Huimin Zhao (Addgene plasmid # 52140 ; http://n2t.net/addgene:52140 ; RRID:Addgene_52140)
